Addgene plasmid #108888: mVenusC-Cavin1
Purpose: Expression of Cavin1 fused to the C-terminus of mVenus for bimolecular fluorescence complementation
Depositing lab: Rob Parton. Publication: Ultrastructural localisation of protein interactions using conditionally stable nanobodies. Ariotti N, Rae J, Giles N, Martel N, Sierecki E, Gambin Y, Hall TE, Parton RG. PLoS Biol. 2018 Apr 5;16(4):e2005473. doi: 10.1371/journal.pbio.2005473. eCollection 2018 Apr. PubMed 29621251.
Backbone
  Vector backbone: pCS2+
  Backbone manufacturer: RZPD
  Vector type: Mammalian Expression
Growth in bacteria
  Bacterial resistance: Ampicillin, 100 μg/mL
  Growth temperature: 37°C
  Growth strain: DH5alpha
  Copy number: High Copy
Gene/Insert
  Gene/Insert name: Cavin1 (altered codon usage)
  Species: H. sapiens (human), Synthetic
  Mutation: altered codon usage
  Entrez Gene: CAVIN1 (a.k.a. CAVIN, CGL4, FKSG13, PTRF, cavin-1)
  Tag / fusion protein: mVenus156-239 (N terminal on insert)
Terms and licenses: Academic/Nonprofit Terms; Industry Terms: Not Available to Industry
How to cite: mVenusC-Cavin1 was a gift from Rob Parton (Addgene plasmid # 108888 ; http://n2t.net/addgene:108888 ; RRID:Addgene_108888)
