[The description below was written by a language model from this plasmid's Addgene catalogue record and pLannotate feature annotations shown in this document.]
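Description:
mVenusC-Cavin1 is a mammalian expression plasmid built on the pCS2+ backbone, about 5.6 kb in size, that produces human Cavin1 (also known as PTRF) fused at its N-terminus to the C-terminal fragment of mVenus (residues 156–239, annotated as VC155). It is maintained in E. coli as a high-copy plasmid through a ColE1/pUC-type origin and selected with ampicillin via the β-lactamase gene. An f1 origin and remnants of the lac region (lac promoter and operator, lacZα and lacI fragments) are backbone carry-overs with no role in the payload.

Expression is driven by the simian cytomegalovirus IE94 enhancer/promoter characteristic of pCS2+, and transcripts are terminated by an SV40 polyadenylation signal downstream of the fusion. An SP6 promoter lies between the CMV promoter and the coding region, which in this backbone allows in vitro synthesis of sense mRNA, and a T3 promoter sits beyond the poly(A) signal in the opposite orientation. The Cavin1 coding sequence is a synthetic version with altered codon usage. A Gateway-type recombination site annotated as attL2 lies just after it, suggesting recombinational cloning, although the record does not describe the assembly.

The construct is intended for bimolecular fluorescence complementation. The mVenus fragment is non-fluorescent alone, but it reconstitutes a fluorescent protein when brought close to a partner carrying the complementary N-terminal mVenus fragment. Because Cavin1 is a core caveolar coat component that associates with caveolin-1, this reports its protein interactions in cells. The sequencing-derived and depositor sequences differ by only a few nucleotides in length and show the same feature layout.
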