Features (pLannotate 1.2.2; 16 found; start..end, strand, type, name):
     35..53      +  promoter       SP6 promoter: promoter for bacteriophage SP6 RNA polymerase
    112..363     +  CDS            VC155: C-terminal fragment of mVenus for use in bimolecular fluorescence complementation (BiFC) (Kodama and Hu, 2010)
    403..1572    +  CDS            CAVIN1: CAVN1_HUMAN - Also known as PTRF. Experimental evidence at protein level: Swiss-Prot protein existence level 1. Plays an important role in caveolae formation and organization. Essential for the formation of caveolae in all tissues (PubMed:18056712, PubMed:18191225, PubMed:19726876). Core component of the CAVIN complex which is essential for recruitment of the complex to the caveolae in presence of calveolin-1 (CAV1). Essential for normal oligomerization of CAV1. Promotes ribosomal transcriptional activity in response to metabolic challenges in the adipocytes and plays an important role in the
   1582..1681    -  protein_bind   attL2: mutant version of attL; recombination site for the Gateway® LR reaction LR Clonase™
   1689..1823    -  polyA_signal   SV40 poly(A) signal: SV40 polyadenylation signal
   1936..1954    -  promoter       T3 promoter: promoter for bacteriophage T3 RNA polymerase
   1999..2015    -  protein_bind   lac operator: The lac repressor binds to the lac operator to inhibit transcription in E. coli. This inhibition can be relieved by adding lactose or isopropyl-β-D-thiogalactopyranoside (IPTG). lac repressor encoded by lacI
   2023..2053    -  promoter       lac promoter: promoter for the E. coli lac operon
   2068..2089    -  protein_bind   CAP binding site: CAP binding activates transcription in the presence of cAMP. E. coli catabolite activator protein
   2102..2194    -  CDS            lacI (fragment): lac repressor; lacI; The lac repressor binds to the lac operator to inhibit transcription in E. coli. This inhibition can be relieved by adding lactose or isopropyl-β-D-thiogalactopyranoside (IPTG).
   2377..2965    -  rep_origin     ori: high-copy-number ColE1/pMB1/pBR322/pUC origin of replication
   3136..3996    -  CDS            AmpR: β-lactamase; bla; confers resistance to ampicillin, carbenicillin, and related antibiotics
   3997..4101    -  promoter       AmpR promoter: bla
   4154..4582    -  rep_origin     f1 ori (sequence partly withheld): f1 bacteriophage origin of replication; arrow indicates direction of (+) strand synthesis
   4587..4653    -  CDS            lacZα (fragment): LacZα fragment of β-galactosidase; lacZ fragment
   4656..5640    +  promoter       CMV IE94 promoter: enhancer/promoter region of simian cytomegalovirus major immediate early transcription unit IE94
>Addgene plasmid #108888 | mVenusC-Cavin1 | depositor full sequence | sequence record 205192 | mVenusC-Cavin1 sequence 5640 bps
CGCCATTCTGCCTGGGGACGTCGGAGCAAGCTTGATTTAGGTGACACTATAGAATACAAGCTACTTGTTC
TTTTTGCAGGATCCCATCGATTCGAATTCGCCGCCACCATGGACAAGCAGAAGAACGGCATCAAGGCCAA
CTTCAAGATCCGCCACAACATCGAGGACGGCGGCGTGCAGCTCGCCGACCACTACCAGCAGAACACCCCC
ATCGGCGACGGCCCCGTGCTGCTGCCCGACAACCACTACCTGAGCTACCAGTCCAAGCTGAGCAAAGACC
CCAACGAGAAGCGCGATCACATGGTCCTGCTGGAGTTCGTGACCGCCGCCGGGATCACTCTCGGCATGGA
CGAGCTGTACAAGGGCGGAGGAAGCGGAGGCGGAAGCGGCGGCGGCTCTGATATCGAGGATCCGACGCTT
TATATAGTAGAACGGCCGTTGCCGGGGTATCCGGACGCTGAGGCTCCCGAGCCAAGCTCAGCGGGAGCGC
AAGCAGCCGAAGAACCCAGTGGTGCAGGCAGCGAGGAGCTCATCAAGAGCGACCAAGTCAATGGGGTTTT
GGTTCTGAGTCTCCTCGATAAGATAATAGGGGCCGTCGATCAGATTCAGTTGACACAGGCACAACTCGAA
GAGCGGCAGGCGGAGATGGAAGGAGCAGTGCAATCTATTCAAGGCGAGTTGTCTAAGCTGGGCAAAGCGC
ATGCTACAACTTCCAACACTGTAAGTAAGCTGCTTGAAAAGGTACGAAAAGTGTCAGTTAACGTAAAAAC
GGTTCGCGGATCTCTCGAAAGGCAGGCCGGACAGATAAAGAAGCTCGAAGTGAACGAAGCTGAGCTGTTG
CGGCGGCGCAACTTCAAAGTGATGATATACCAGGATGAGGTCAAGCTCCCTGCGAAACTGTCCATAAGCA
AATCCCTTAAAGAGAGCGAGGCACTTCCCGAGAAGGAGGGAGAAGAGCTTGGCGAAGGTGAGAGACCCGA
GGAGGATGCGGCAGCCCTCGAGCTCAGTAGTGATGAAGCCGTAGAAGTCGAGGAAGTCATCGAAGAGAGT
AGGGCAGAAAGGATAAAACGCTCAGGCCTGCGCCGCGTTGACGATTTCAAGAAAGCGTTCTCCAAGGAAA
AAATGGAAAAGACAAAAGTTAGGACTAGAGAGAATCTGGAAAAGACCCGACTTAAGACCAAAGAAAACCT
GGAGAAAACTAGGCATACTCTGGAGAAACGAATGAATAAGCTCGGCACGCGATTGGTACCAGCCGAACGT
CGCGAAAAGCTGAAAACCAGTAGGGATAAGCTCCGCAAGAGCTTCACTCCGGACCATGTTGTCTATGCAA
GATCCAAGACAGCAGTATATAAGGTACCCCCTTTCACATTTCATGTCAAAAAGATTAGAGAGGGGCAAGT
GGAAGTCCTCAAGGCCACTGAAATGGTCGAGGTGGGTGCCGACGACGACGAAGGGGGTGCGGAGCGAGGA
GAAGCTGGTGATCTTCGACGGGGCAGCTCACCTGACGTGCATGCGTTGCTGGAAATAACGGAAGAGAGTG
ACGCGGTTCTGGTGGACAAGAGCGATAGCGACTGAACTAGTACCCAGCTTTCTTGTACAAAGTTGGCATT
ATAAGAAAGCATTGCTTATCAATTTGTTGCAACGAACAGGTCACTATCAGTCAAAATAAAATCATTATTT
GATACGTAGATCCAGACATGATAAGATACATTGATGAGTTTGGACAAACCACAACTAGAATGCAGTGAAA
AAAATGCTTTATTTGTGAAATTTGTGATGCTATTGCTTTATTTGTAACCATTATAAGCTGCAATAAACAA
GTTAACAACAACAATTGCATTCATTTTATGTTTCAGGTTCAGGGGGAGGTGTGGGAGGTTTTTTAATTCG
CGGCCGCGGCGCCAATGCATTGGGCCCGGTACCCAGCTTTTGTTCCCTTTAGTGAGGGTTAATTGCGCGC
TTGGCGTAATCATGGTCATAGCTGTTTCCTGTGTGAAATTGTTATCCGCTCACAATTCCACACAACATAC
GAGCCGGAAGCATAAAGTGTAAAGCCTGGGGTGCCTAATGAGTGAGCTAACTCACATTAATTGCGTTGCG
CTCACTGCCCGCTTTCCAGTCGGGAAACCTGTCGTGCCAGCTGCATTAATGAATCGGCCAACGCGCGGGG
AGAGGCGGTTTGCGTATTGGGCGCTCTTCCGCTTCCTCGCTCACTGACTCGCTGCGCTCGGTCGTTCGGC
TGCGGCGAGCGGTATCAGCTCACTCAAAGGCGGTAATACGGTTATCCACAGAATCAGGGGATAACGCAGG
AAAGAACATGTGAGCAAAAGGCCAGCAAAAGGCCAGGAACCGTAAAAAGGCCGCGTTGCTGGCGTTTTTC
CATAGGCTCCGCCCCCCTGACGAGCATCACAAAAATCGACGCTCAAGTCAGAGGTGGCGAAACCCGACAG
GACTATAAAGATACCAGGCGTTTCCCCCTGGAAGCTCCCTCGTGCGCTCTCCTGTTCCGACCCTGCCGCT
TACCGGATACCTGTCCGCCTTTCTCCCTTCGGGAAGCGTGGCGCTTTCTCATAGCTCACGCTGTAGGTAT
CTCAGTTCGGTGTAGGTCGTTCGCTCCAAGCTGGGCTGTGTGCACGAACCCCCCGTTCAGCCCGACCGCT
GCGCCTTATCCGGTAACTATCGTCTTGAGTCCAACCCGGTAAGACACGACTTATCGCCACTGGCAGCAGC
CACTGGTAACAGGATTAGCAGAGCGAGGTATGTAGGCGGTGCTACAGAGTTCTTGAAGTGGTGGCCTAAC
TACGGCTACACTAGAAGGACAGTATTTGGTATCTGCGCTCTGCTGAAGCCAGTTACCTTCGGAAAAAGAG
TTGGTAGCTCTTGATCCGGCAAACAAACCACCGCTGGTAGCGGTGGTTTTTTTGTTTGCAAGCAGCAGAT
TACGCGCAGAAAAAAAGGATCTCAAGAAGATCCTTTGATCTTTTCTACGGGGTCTGACGCTCAGTGGAAC
GAAAACTCACGTTAAGGGATTTTGGTCATGAGATTATCAAAAAGGATCTTCACCTAGATCCTTTTAAATT
AAAAATGAAGTTTTAAATCAATCTAAAGTATATATGAGTAAACTTGGTCTGACAGTTACCAATGCTTAAT
CAGTGAGGCACCTATCTCAGCGATCTGTCTATTTCGTTCATCCATAGTTGCCTGACTCCCCGTCGTGTAG
ATAACTACGATACGGGAGGGCTTACCATCTGGCCCCAGTGCTGCAATGATACCGCGAGACCCACGCTCAC
CGGCTCCAGATTTATCAGCAATAAACCAGCCAGCCGGAAGGGCCGAGCGCAGAAGTGGTCCTGCAACTTT
ATCCGCCTCCATCCAGTCTATTAATTGTTGCCGGGAAGCTAGAGTAAGTAGTTCGCCAGTTAATAGTTTG
CGCAACGTTGTTGCCATTGCTACAGGCATCGTGGTGTCACGCTCGTCGTTTGGTATGGCTTCATTCAGCT
CCGGTTCCCAACGATCAAGGCGAGTTACATGATCCCCCATGTTGTGCAAAAAAGCGGTTAGCTCCTTCGG
TCCTCCGATCGTTGTCAGAAGTAAGTTGGCCGCAGTGTTATCACTCATGGTTATGGCAGCACTGCATAAT
TCTCTTACTGTCATGCCATCCGTAAGATGCTTTTCTGTGACTGGTGAGTACTCAACCAAGTCATTCTGAG
AATAGTGTATGCGGCGACCGAGTTGCTCTTGCCCGGCGTCAATACGGGATAATACCGCGCCACATAGCAG
AACTTTAAAAGTGCTCATCATTGGAAAACGTTCTTCGGGGCGAAAACTCTCAAGGATCTTACCGCTGTTG
AGATCCAGTTCGATGTAACCCACTCGTGCACCCAACTGATCTTCAGCATCTTTTACTTTCACCAGCGTTT
CTGGGTGAGCAAAAACAGGAAGGCAAAATGCCGCAAAAAAGGGAATAAGGGCGACACGGAAATGTTGAAT
ACTCATACTCTTCCTTTTTCAATATTATTGAAGCATTTATCAGGGTTATTGTCTCATGAGCGGATACATA
TTTGAATGTATTTAGAAAAATAAACAAATAGGGGTTCCGCGCACATTTCCCCGAAAAGTGCCACCTAAAT
TGTAAGCGTTAATATTTTGTTAAAATTCGCGTTAAATTTTTGTTAAATCAGCTCATTTTTTAACCAATAG
GCCGAAATCGGCAAAATCCCTTATAAATCAAAAGAATAGACCGAGATAGGGT
[37 nt withheld, positions 4253-4289]
AAAGAACGTGGACTCCAACGTCAAAGG
[49 nt withheld, positions 4317-4365]
T
[91 nt withheld, positions 4367-4457]
G
[124 nt withheld, positions 4459-4582]
CCCATTCGCCATTCAGGCTGCGCAACTGTTGGGAAGGGCGATCGGTGCGGGCCTCTTCGCTATTACGCCA
GTCGACCATAGCCAATTCAATATGGCGTATATGGACTCATGCCAATTCAATATGGTGGATCTGGACCTGT
GCCAATTCAATATGGCGTATATGGACTCGTGCCAATTCAATATGGTGGATCTGGACCCCAGCCAATTCAA
TATGGCGGACTTGGCACCATGCCAATTCAATATGGCGGACTTGGCACTGTGCCAACTGGGGAGGGGTCTA
CTTGGCACGGTGCCAAGTTTGAGGAGGGGTCTTGGCCCTGTGCCAAGTCCGCCATATTGAATTGGCATGG
TGCCAATAATGGCGGCCATATTGGCTATATGCCAGGATCAATATATAGGCAATATCCAATATGGCCCTAT
GCCAATATGGCTATTGGCCAGGTTCAATACTATGTATTGGCCCTATGCCATATAGTATTCCATATATGGG
TTTTCCTATTGACGTAGATAGCCCCTCCCAATGGGCGGTCCCATATACCATATATGGGGCTTCCTAATAC
CGCCCATAGCCACTCCCCCATTGACGTCAATGGTCTCTATATATGGTCTTTCCTATTGACGTCATATGGG
CGGTCCTATTGACGTATATGGCGCCTCCCCCATTGACGTCAATTACGGTAAATGGCCCGCCTGGCTCAAT
GCCCATTGACGTCAATAGGACCACCCACCATTGACGTCAATGGGATGGCTCATTGCCCATTCATATCCGT
TCTCACGCCCCCTATTGACGTCAATGACGGTAAATGGCCCACTTGGCAGTACATCAATATCTATTAATAG
TAACTTGGCAAGTACATTACTATTGGAAGGACGCCAGGGTACATTGGCAGTACTCCCATTGACGTCAATG
GCGGTAAATGGCCCGCGATGGCTGCCAAGTACATCCCCATTGACGTCAATGGGGAGGGGCAATGACGCAA
ATGGGCGTTCCATTGACGTAAATGGGCGGTAGGCGTGCCTAATGGGAGGTCTATATAAGCAATGCTCGTT
TAGGGAAC
