Features (pLannotate 1.2.2; 16 found; start..end, strand, type, name):
     37..55      +  promoter       SP6 promoter: promoter for bacteriophage SP6 RNA polymerase
    114..365     +  CDS            VC155: C-terminal fragment of mVenus for use in bimolecular fluorescence complementation (BiFC) (Kodama and Hu, 2010)
    405..1574    +  CDS            CAVIN1: CAVN1_HUMAN - Also known as PTRF. Experimental evidence at protein level: Swiss-Prot protein existence level 1. Plays an important role in caveolae formation and organization. Essential for the formation of caveolae in all tissues (PubMed:18056712, PubMed:18191225, PubMed:19726876). Core component of the CAVIN complex which is essential for recruitment of the complex to the caveolae in presence of calveolin-1 (CAV1). Essential for normal oligomerization of CAV1. Promotes ribosomal transcriptional activity in response to metabolic challenges in the adipocytes and plays an important role in the
   1584..1683    -  protein_bind   attL2: mutant version of attL; recombination site for the Gateway® LR reaction LR Clonase™
   1691..1825    -  polyA_signal   SV40 poly(A) signal: SV40 polyadenylation signal
   1938..1956    -  promoter       T3 promoter: promoter for bacteriophage T3 RNA polymerase
   2001..2017    -  protein_bind   lac operator: The lac repressor binds to the lac operator to inhibit transcription in E. coli. This inhibition can be relieved by adding lactose or isopropyl-β-D-thiogalactopyranoside (IPTG). lac repressor encoded by lacI
   2025..2055    -  promoter       lac promoter: promoter for the E. coli lac operon
   2070..2091    -  protein_bind   CAP binding site: CAP binding activates transcription in the presence of cAMP. E. coli catabolite activator protein
   2104..2196    -  CDS            lacI (fragment): lac repressor; lacI; The lac repressor binds to the lac operator to inhibit transcription in E. coli. This inhibition can be relieved by adding lactose or isopropyl-β-D-thiogalactopyranoside (IPTG).
   2379..2967    -  rep_origin     ori: high-copy-number ColE1/pMB1/pBR322/pUC origin of replication
   3138..3998    -  CDS            AmpR: β-lactamase; bla; confers resistance to ampicillin, carbenicillin, and related antibiotics
   3999..4103    -  promoter       AmpR promoter: bla
   4156..4584    -  rep_origin     f1 ori (sequence partly withheld): f1 bacteriophage origin of replication; arrow indicates direction of (+) strand synthesis
   4589..4655    -  CDS            lacZα (fragment): LacZα fragment of β-galactosidase; lacZ fragment
   4662..2       +  promoter       CMV IE94 promoter (across the origin): enhancer/promoter region of simian cytomegalovirus major immediate early transcription unit IE94
>Addgene plasmid #108888 | mVenusC-Cavin1 | addgene full sequence | sequence record 209950 | Addgene NGS Result
ACCGCCATTCTGCCTGGGGACGTCGGAGCAAGCTTGATTTAGGTGACACTATAGAATACAAGCTACTTGT
TCTTTTTGCAGGATCCCATCGATTCGAATTCGCCGCCACCATGGACAAGCAGAAGAACGGCATCAAGGCC
AACTTCAAGATCCGCCACAACATCGAGGACGGCGGCGTGCAGCTCGCCGACCACTACCAGCAGAACACCC
CCATCGGCGACGGCCCCGTGCTGCTGCCCGACAACCACTACCTGAGCTACCAGTCCAAGCTGAGCAAAGA
CCCCAACGAGAAGCGCGATCACATGGTCCTGCTGGAGTTCGTGACCGCCGCCGGGATCACTCTCGGCATG
GACGAGCTGTACAAGGGCGGAGGAAGCGGAGGCGGAAGCGGCGGAGGATCTGATATCGAGGATCCGACGC
TTTATATAGTAGAACGGCCGTTGCCGGGGTATCCGGACGCTGAGGCTCCCGAGCCAAGCTCAGCGGGAGC
GCAAGCAGCCGAAGAACCCAGTGGTGCAGGCAGCGAGGAGCTCATCAAGAGCGACCAAGTCAATGGGGTT
TTGGTTCTGAGTCTCCTCGATAAGATAATAGGGGCCGTCGATCAGATTCAGTTGACACAGGCACAACTCG
AAGAGCGGCAGGCGGAGATGGAAGGAGCAGTGCAATCTATTCAAGGCGAGTTGTCTAAGCTGGGCAAAGC
GCATGCTACAACTTCCAACACTGTAAGTAAGCTGCTTGAAAAGGTACGAAAAGTGTCAGTTAACGTAAAA
ACGGTTCGCGGATCTCTCGAAAGGCAGGCCGGACAGATAAAGAAGCTCGAAGTGAACGAAGCTGAGCTGT
TGCGGCGGCGCAACTTCAAAGTGATGATATACCAGGATGAGGTCAAGCTCCCTGCGAAACTGTCCATAAG
CAAATCCCTTAAAGAGAGCGAGGCACTTCCCGAGAAGGAGGGAGAAGAGCTTGGCGAAGGTGAGAGACCC
GAGGAGGATGCGGCAGCCCTCGAGCTCAGTAGTGATGAAGCCGTAGAAGTCGAGGAAGTCATCGAAGAGA
GTAGGGCAGAAAGGATAAAACGCTCAGGCCTGCGCCGCGTTGACGATTTCAAGAAAGCGTTCTCCAAGGA
AAAAATGGAAAAGACAAAAGTTAGGACTAGAGAGAATCTGGAAAAGACCCGACTTAAGACCAAAGAAAAC
CTGGAGAAAACTAGGCATACTCTGGAGAAACGAATGAATAAGCTCGGCACGCGATTGGTACCAGCCGAAC
GTCGCGAAAAGCTGAAAACCAGTAGGGATAAGCTCCGCAAGAGCTTCACTCCGGACCATGTTGTCTATGC
AAGATCCAAGACAGCAGTATATAAGGTACCCCCTTTCACATTTCATGTCAAAAAGATTAGAGAGGGGCAA
GTGGAAGTCCTCAAGGCCACTGAAATGGTCGAGGTGGGTGCCGACGACGACGAAGGGGGTGCGGAGCGAG
GAGAAGCTGGTGATCTTCGACGGGGCAGCTCACCTGACGTGCATGCGTTGCTGGAAATAACGGAAGAGAG
TGACGCGGTTCTGGTGGACAAGAGCGATAGCGACTGAACTAGTACCCAGCTTTCTTGTACAAAGTTGGCA
TTATAAGAAAGCATTGCTTATCAATTTGTTGCAACGAACAGGTCACTATCAGTCAAAATAAAATCATTAT
TTGATACGTAGATCCAGACATGATAAGATACATTGATGAGTTTGGACAAACCACAACTAGAATGCAGTGA
AAAAAATGCTTTATTTGTGAAATTTGTGATGCTATTGCTTTATTTGTAACCATTATAAGCTGCAATAAAC
AAGTTAACAACAACAATTGCATTCATTTTATGTTTCAGGTTCAGGGGGAGGTGTGGGAGGTTTTTTAATT
CGCGGCCGCGGCGCCAATGCATTGGGCCCGGTACCCAGCTTTTGTTCCCTTTAGTGAGGGTTAATTGCGC
GCTTGGCGTAATCATGGTCATAGCTGTTTCCTGTGTGAAATTGTTATCCGCTCACAATTCCACACAACAT
ACGAGCCGGGAGCATAAAGTGTAAAGCCTGGGGTGCCTAATGAGTGAGCTAACTCACATTAATTGCGTTG
CGCTCACTGCCCGCTTTCCAGTCGGGAAACCTGTCGTGCCAGCTGCATTAATGAATCGGCCAACGCGCGG
GGAGAGGCGGTTTGCGTATTGGGCGCTCTTCCGCTTCCTCGCTCACTGACTCGCTGCGCTCGGTCGTTCG
GCTGCGGCGAGCGGTATCAGCTCACTCAAAGGCGGTAATACGGTTATCCACAGAATCAGGGGATAACGCA
GGAAAGAACATGTGAGCAAAAGGCCAGCAAAAGGCCAGGAACCGTAAAAAGGCCGCGTTGCTGGCGTTTT
TCCATAGGCTCCGCCCCCCTGACGAGCATCACAAAAATCGACGCTCAAGTCAGAGGTGGCGAAACCCGAC
AGGACTATAAAGATACCAGGCGTTTCCCCCTGGAAGCTCCCTCGTGCGCTCTCCTGTTCCGACCCTGCCG
CTTACCGGATACCTGTCCGCCTTTCTCCCTTCGGGAAGCGTGGCGCTTTCTCATAGCTCACGCTGTAGGT
ATCTCAGTTCGGTGTAGGTCGTTCGCTCCAAGCTGGGCTGTGTGCACGAACCCCCCGTTCAGCCCGACCG
CTGCGCCTTATCCGGTAACTATCGTCTTGAGTCCAACCCGGTAAGACACGACTTATCGCCACTGGCAGCA
GCCACTGGTAACAGGATTAGCAGAGCGAGGTATGTAGGCGGTGCTACAGAGTTCTTGAAGTGGTGGCCTA
ACTACGGCTACACTAGAAGAACAGTATTTGGTATCTGCGCTCTGCTGAAGCCAGTTACCTTCGGAAAAAG
AGTTGGTAGCTCTTGATCCGGCAAACAAACCACCGCTGGTAGCGGTGGTTTTTTTGTTTGCAAGCAGCAG
ATTACGCGCAGAAAAAAAGGATCTCAAGAAGATCCTTTGATCTTTTCTACGGGGTCTGACGCTCAGTGGA
ACGAAAACTCACGTTAAGGGATTTTGGTCATGAGATTATCAAAAAGGATCTTCACCTAGATCCTTTTAAA
TTAAAAATGAAGTTTTAAATCAATCTAAAGTATATATGAGTAAACTTGGTCTGACAGTTACCAATGCTTA
ATCAGTGAGGCACCTATCTCAGCGATCTGTCTATTTCGTTCATCCATAGTTGCCTGACTCCCCGTCGTGT
AGATAACTACGATACGGGAGGGCTTACCATCTGGCCCCAGTGCTGCAATGATACCGCGAGACCCACGCTC
ACCGGCTCCAGATTTATCAGCAATAAACCAGCCAGCCGGAAGGGCCGAGCGCAGAAGTGGTCCTGCAACT
TTATCCGCCTCCATCCAGTCTATTAATTGTTGCCGGGAAGCTAGAGTAAGTAGTTCGCCAGTTAATAGTT
TGCGCAACGTTGTTGCCATTGCTACAGGCATCGTGGTGTCACGCTCGTCGTTTGGTATGGCTTCATTCAG
CTCCGGTTCCCAACGATCAAGGCGAGTTACATGATCCCCCATGTTGTGCAAAAAAGCGGTTAGCTCCTTC
GGTCCTCCGATCGTTGTCAGAAGTAAGTTGGCCGCAGTGTTATCACTCATGGTTATGGCAGCACTGCATA
ATTCTCTTACTGTCATGCCATCCGTAAGATGCTTTTCTGTGACTGGTGAGTACTCAACCAAGTCATTCTG
AGAATAGTGTATGCGGCGACCGAGTTGCTCTTGCCCGGCGTCAATACGGGATAATACCGCGCCACATAGC
AGAACTTTAAAAGTGCTCATCATTGGAAAACGTTCTTCGGGGCGAAAACTCTCAAGGATCTTACCGCTGT
TGAGATCCAGTTCGATGTAACCCACTCGTGCACCCAACTGATCTTCAGCATCTTTTACTTTCACCAGCGT
TTCTGGGTGAGCAAAAACAGGAAGGCAAAATGCCGCAAAAAAGGGAATAAGGGCGACACGGAAATGTTGA
ATACTCATACTCTTCCTTTTTCAATATTATTGAAGCATTTATCAGGGTTATTGTCTCATGAGCGGATACA
TATTTGAATGTATTTAGAAAAATAAACAAATAGGGGTTCCGCGCACATTTCCCCGAAAAGTGCCACCTAA
ATTGTAAGCGTTAATATTTTGTTAAAATTCGCGTTAAATTTTTGTTAAATCAGCTCATTTTTTAACCAAT
AGGCCGAAATCGGCAAAATCCCTTATAAATCAAAAGAATAGACCGAGATAGGGT
[37 nt withheld, positions 4255-4291]
AAAGAACGTGGACTCCAACGTCAAAGG
[49 nt withheld, positions 4319-4367]
T
[91 nt withheld, positions 4369-4459]
G
[124 nt withheld, positions 4461-4584]
CCCATTCGCCATTCAGGCTGCGCAACTGTTGGGAAGGGCGATCGGTGCGGGCCTCTTCGCTATTACGCCA
GTCGACCGCCAATTCAATATGGCGTATATGGACTCATGCCAATTCAATATGGTGGATCTGGACCTGTGCC
AATTCAATATGGCGTATATGGACTCGTGCCAATTCAATATGGTGGATCTGGACCCCAGCCAATTCAATAT
GGCGGACTTGGCACCATGCCAATTCAATATGGCGGACCTGGCACTGTGCCAACTGGGGAGGGGTCTACTT
GGCACGGTGCCAAGTTTGAGGAGGGGTCTTGGCCCTGTGCCAAGTCCGCCATATTGAATTGGCATGGTGC
CAATAATGGCGGCCATATTGGCTATATGCCAGGATCAATATATAGGCAATATCCAATATGGCCCTATGCC
AATATGGCTATTGGCCAGGTTCAATACTATGTATTGGCCCTATGCCATATAGTATTCCATATATGGGTTT
TCCTATTGACGTAGATAGCCCCTCCCAATGGGCGGTCCCATATACCATATATGGGGCTTCCTAATACCGC
CCATAGCCACTCCCCCATTGACGTCAATGGTCTCTATATATGGTCTTTCCTATTGACGTCATATGGGCGG
TCCTATTGACGTATATGGCGCCTCCCCCATTGACGTCAATTACGGTAAATGGCCCGCCTGGCTCAATGCC
CATTGACGTCAATAGGACCACCCACCATTGACGTCAATGGGATGGCTCATTGCCCATTCATATCCGTTCT
CACGCCCCCTATTGACGTCAATGACGGTAAATGGCCCACTTGGCAGTACATCAATATCTATTAATAGTAA
CTTGGCAAGTACATTACTATTGGAAGTACGCCAGGGTACATTGGCAGTACTCCCATTGACGTCAATGGCG
GTAAATGGCCCGCGATGGCTGCCAAGTACATCCCCATTGACGTCAATGGGGAGGGGCAATGACGCAAATG
GGCGTTCCATTGACGTAAATGGGCGGTAGGCGTGCCTAATGGGAGGTCTATATAAGCAATGCTCGTTTAG
GGA
